>Addgene plasmid #14615 | pCDNA3 Flag MKK4 | addgene full sequence | sequence record 228280 | Addgene NGS Result
TCGACGGATCGGGAGATCTCCCGATCCCCTATGGTGCACTCTCAGTACAATCTGCTCTGATGCCGCATAG
TTAAGCCAGTATCTGCTCCCTGCTTGTGTGTTGGAGGTCGCTGAGTAGTGCGCGAGCAAAATTTAAGCTA
CAACAAGGCAAGGCTTGACCGACAATTGCATGAAGAATCTGCTTAGGGTTAGGCGTTTTGCGCTGCTTCG
CGATGTACGGGCCAGATATACGCGTTGACATTGATTATTGACTAGTTATTAATAGTAATCAATTACGGGG
TCATTAGTTCATAGCCCATATATGGAGTTCCGCGTTACATAACTTACGGTAAATGGCCCGCCTGGCTGAC
CGCCCAACGACCCCCGCCCATTGACGTCAATAATGACGTATGTTCCCATAGTAACGCCAATAGGGACTTT
CCATTGACGTCAATGGGTGGAGTATTTACGGTAAACTGCCCACTTGGCAGTACATCAAGTGTATCATATG
CCAAGTACGCCCCCTATTGACGTCAATGACGGTAAATGGCCCGCCTGGCATTATGCCCAGTACATGACCT
TATGGGACTTTCCTACTTGGCAGTACATCTACGTATTAGTCATCGCTATTACCATGGTGATGCGGTTTTG
GCAGTACATCAATGGGCGTGGATAGCGGTTTGACTCACGGGGATTTCCAAGTCTCCACCCCATTGACGTC
AATGGGAGTTTGTTTTGGCACCAAAATCAACGGGACTTTCCAAAATGTCGTAACAACTCCGCCCCATTGA
CGCAAATGGGCGGTAGGCGTGTACGGTGGGAGGTCTATATAAGCAGAGCTCTCTGGCTAACTAGAGAACC
CACTGCTTACTGGCTTATCGAAATTAATACGACTCACTATAGGGAGACCCAAGCTTGGTACCGAGCTCGG
ATCCGGCAGCCAACATGGACTATAAGGACGATGACGACAAACAGGGTAAACGCAAAGCACTGAAGTTGAA
TTTTGCAAATCCACCTTTCAAATCTACAGCAAGGTTTACTCTGAATCCCAATCCTACAGGAGTTCAAAAC
CCACACATAGAGAGACTGAGAACACACAGCATTGAGTCATCAGGAAAACTGAAGATCTCCCCTGAACAAC
ACTGGGATTTCACTGCAGAGGACTTGAAAGACCTTGGAGAAATTGGACGAGGAGCTTATGGTTCTGTCAA
CAAAATGGTCCACAAACCAAGTGGGCAAATAATGGCAGTTAAAAGAATTCGGTCAACAGTGGATGAAAAA
GAACAAAAACAACTTCTTATGGATTTGGATGTAGTAATGCGGAGTAGTGATTGCCCATACATTGTTCAGT
TTTATGGTGCACTCTTCAGAGAGGGTGACTGTTGGATCTGTATGGAACTCATGTCTACCTCGTTTGATAA
GTTTTACAAATATGTATATAGTGTATTAGATGATGTTATTCCAGAAGAAATTTTAGGCAAAATCACTTTA
GCAACTGTGAAAGCACTAAACCACTTAAAAGAAAACTTGAAAATTATTCACAGAGATATCAAACCTTCCA
ATATTCTTCTGGACAGAAGTGGAAATATTAAGCTCTGTGACTTCGGCATCAGTGGACAGCTTGTGGACTC
TATTGCCAAGACAAGAGATGCTGGCTGTAGGCCATACATGGCACCTGAAAGAATAGACCCAAGCGCATCA
CGACAAGGATATGATGTCCGCTCTGATGTCTGGAGTTTGGGGATCACATTGTATGAGTTGGCCACAGGCC
GATTTCCTTATCCAAAGTGGAATAGTGTATTTGATCAACTAACACAAGTCGTGAAAGGAGATCCTCCGCA
GCTGAGTAATTCTGAGGAAAGGGAATTCTCCCCGAGTTTCATCAACTTTGTCAACTTGTGCCTTACGAAG
GATGAATCCAAAAGGCCAAAGTATAAAGAGCTTCTGAAACATCCCTTTATTTTGATGTATGAAGAACGTG
CCGTTGAGGTCGCATGCTATGTTTGTAAAATCCTGGATCAAATGCCAGCTACTCCCAGCTCTCCCATGTA
TGTCGATTGATATCGCTGCTACATCAGACTCTAGAGGGCCCTATTCTATAGTGTCACCTAAATGCTAGAG
CTCGCTGATCAGCCTCGACTGTGCCTTCTAGTTGCCAGCCATCTGTTGTTTGCCCCTCCCCCGTGCCTTC
CTTGACCCTGGAAGGTGCCACTCCCACTGTCCTTTCCTAATAAAATGAGGAAATTGCATCGCATTGTCTG
AGTAGGTGTCATTCTATTCTGGGGGGTGGGGTGGGGCAGGACAGCAAGGGGGAGGATTGGGAAGACAATA
GCAGGCATGCTGGGGATGCGGTGGGCTCTATGGCTTCTGAGGCGGAAAGAACCAGCTGGGGCTCTAGGGG
GTATCCCC
[124 nt withheld, positions 2389-2512]
C
[91 nt withheld, positions 2514-2604]
A
[49 nt withheld, positions 2606-2654]
CCTTTGACGTTGGAGTCCACGTTCTTT
[37 nt withheld, positions 2682-2718]
ACCCTATCTCGGTCTATTCTTTTGATTTATAAGGGATTTTGCCGATTTCGGCCTATTGGTTAAAAAATGA
GCTGATTTAACAAAAATTTAACGCGAATTAATTCTGTGGAATGTGTGTCAGTTAGGGTGTGGAAAGTCCC
CAGGCTCCCCAGCAGGCAGAAGTATGCAAAGCATGCATCTCAATTAGTCAGCAACCAGGTGTGGAAAGTC
CCCAGGCTCCCCAGCAGGCAGAAGTATGCAAAGCATGCATCTCAATTAGTCAGCAACCATAGTCCCGCCC
CTAACTCCGCCCATCCCGCCCCTAACTCCGCCCAGTTCCGCCCATTCTCCGCCCCATGGCTGACTAATTT
TTTTTATTTATGCAGAGGCCGAGGCCGCCTCTGCCTCTGAGCTATTCCAGAAGTAGTGAGGAGGCTTTTT
TGGAGGCCTAGGCTTTTGCAAAAAGCTCCCGGGAGCTTGTATATCCATTTTCGGATCTGATCAAGAGACA
GGATGAGGATCGTTTCGCATGATTGAACAAGATGGATTGCACGCAGGTTCTCCGGCCGCTTGGGTGGAGA
GGCTATTCGGCTATGACTGGGCACAACAGACAATCGGCTGCTCTGATGCCGCCGTGTTCCGGCTGTCAGC
GCAGGGGCGCCCGGTTCTTTTTGTCAAGACCGACCTGTCCGGTGCCCTGAATGAACTGCAGGACGAGGCA
GCGCGGCTATCGTGGCTGGCCACGACGGGCGTTCCTTGCGCAGCTGTGCTCGACGTTGTCACTGAAGCGG
GAAGGGACTGGCTGCTATTGGGCGAAGTGCCGGGGCAGGATCTCCTGTCATCTCACCTTGCTCCTGCCGA
GAAAGTATCCATCATGGCTGATGCAATGCGGCGGCTGCATACGCTTGATCCGGCTACCTGCCCATTCGAC
CACCAAGCGAAACATCGCATCGAGCGAGCACGTACTCGGATGGAAGCCGGTCTTGTCGATCAGGATGATC
TGGACGAAGAGCATCAGGGGCTCGCGCCAGCCGAACTGTTCGCCAGGCTCAAGGCGCGCATGCCCGACGG
CGAGGATCTCGTCGTGACCCATGGCGATGCCTGCTTGCCGAATATCATGGTGGAAAATGGCCGCTTTTCT
GGATTCATCGACTGTGGCCGGCTGGGTGTGGCGGACCGCTATCAGGACATAGCGTTGGCTACCCGTGATA
TTGCTGAAGAGCTTGGCGGCGAATGGGCTGACCGCTTCCTCGTGCTTTACGGTATCGCCGCTCCCGATTC
GCAGCGCATCGCCTTCTATCGCCTTCTTGACGAGTTCTTCTGAGCGGGACTCTGGGGTTCGAAATGACCG
ACCAAGCGACGCCCAACCTGCCATCACGAGATTTCGATTCCACCGCCGCCTTCTATGAAAGGTTGGGCTT
CGGAATCGTTTTCCGGGACGCCGGCTGGATGATCCTCCAGCGCGGGGATCTCATGCTGGAGTTCTTCGCC
CACCCCAACTTGTTTATTGCAGCTTATAATGGTTACAAATAAAGCAATAGCATCACAAATTTCACAAATA
AAGCATTTTTTTCACTGCATTCTAGTTGTGGTTTGTCCAAACTCATCAATGTATCTTATCATGTCTGTAT
ACCGTCGACCTCTAGCTAGAGCTTGGCGTAATCATGGTCATAGCTGTTTCCTGTGTGAAATTGTTATCCG
CTCACAATTCCACACAACATACGAGCCGGAAGCATAAAGTGTAAAGCCTGGGGTGCCTAATGAGTGAGCT
AACTCACATTAATTGCGTTGCGCTCACTGCCCGCTTTCCAGTCGGGAAACCTGTCGTGCCAGCTGCATTA
ATGAATCGGCCAACGCGCGGGGAGAGGCGGTTTGCGTATTGGGCGCTCTTCCGCTTCCTCGCTCACTGAC
TCGCTGCGCTCGGTCGTTCGGCTGCGGCGAGCGGTATCAGCTCACTCAAAGGCGGTAATACGGTTATCCA
CAGAATCAGGGGATAACGCAGGAAAGAACATGTGAGCAAAAGGCCAGCAAAAGGCCAGGAACCGTAAAAA
GGCCGCGTTGCTGGCGTTTTTCCATAGGCTCCGCCCCCCTGACGAGCATCACAAAAATCGACGCTCAAGT
CAGAGGTGGCGAAACCCGACAGGACTATAAAGATACCAGGCGTTTCCCCCTGGAAGCTCCCTCGTGCGCT
CTCCTGTTCCGACCCTGCCGCTTACCGGATACCTGTCCGCCTTTCTCCCTTCGGGAAGCGTGGCGCTTTC
TCATAGCTCACGCTGTAGGTATCTCAGTTCGGTGTAGGTCGTTCGCTCCAAGCTGGGCTGTGTGCACGAA
CCCCCCGTTCAGCCCGACCGCTGCGCCTTATCCGGTAACTATCGTCTTGAGTCCAACCCGGTAAGACACG
ACTTATCGCCACTGGCAGCAGCCACTGGTAACAGGATTAGCAGAGCGAGGTATGTAGGCGGTGCTACAGA
GTTCTTGAAGTGGTGGCCTAACTACGGCTACACTAGAAGAACAGTATTTGGTATCTGCGCTCTGCTGAAG
CCAGTTACCTTCGGAAAAAGAGTTGGTAGCTCTTGATCCGGCAAACAAACCACCGCTGGTAGCGGTGGTT
TTTTTGTTTGCAAGCAGCAGATTACGCGCAGAAAAAAAGGATCTCAAGAAGATCCTTTGATCTTTTCTAC
GGGGTCTGACGCTCAGTGGAACGAAAACTCACGTTAAGGGATTTTGGTCATGAGATTATCAAAAAGGATC
TTCACCTAGATCCTTTTAAATTAAAAATGAAGTTTTAAATCAATCTAAAGTATATATGAGTAAACTTGGT
CTGACAGTTACCAATGCTTAATCAGTGAGGCACCTATCTCAGCGATCTGTCTATTTCGTTCATCCATAGT
TGCCTGACTCCCCGTCGTGTAGATAACTACGATACGGGAGGGCTTACCATCTGGCCCCAGTGCTGCAATG
ATACCGCGAGACCCACGCTCACCGGCTCCAGATTTATCAGCAATAAACCAGCCAGCCGGAAGGGCCGAGC
GCAGAAGTGGTCCTGCAACTTTATCCGCCTCCATCCAGTCTATTAATTGTTGCCGGGAAGCTAGAGTAAG
TAGTTCGCCAGTTAATAGTTTGCGCAACGTTGTTGCCATTGCTACAGGCATCGTGGTGTCACGCTCGTCG
TTTGGTATGGCTTCATTCAGCTCCGGTTCCCAACGATCAAGGCGAGTTACATGATCCCCCATGTTGTGCA
AAAAAGCGGTTAGCTCCTTCGGTCCTCCGATCGTTGTCAGAAGTAAGTTGGCCGCAGTGTTATCACTCAT
GGTTATGGCAGCACTGCATAATTCTCTTACTGTCATGCCATCCGTAAGATGCTTTTCTGTGACTGGTGAG
TACTCAACCAAGTCATTCTGAGAATAGTGTATGCGGCGACCGAGTTGCTCTTGCCCGGCGTCAATACGGG
ATAATACCGCGCCACATAGCAGAACTTTAAAAGTGCTCATCATTGGAAAACGTTCTTCGGGGCGAAAACT
CTCAAGGATCTTACCGCTGTTGAGATCCAGTTCGATGTAACCCACTCGTGCACCCAACTGATCTTCAGCA
TCTTTTACTTTCACCAGCGTTTCTGGGTGAGCAAAAACAGGAAGGCAAAATGCCGCAAAAAAGGGAATAA
GGGCGACACGGAAATGTTGAATACTCATACTCTTCCTTTTTCAATATTATTGAAGCATTTATCAGGGTTA
TTGTCTCATGAGCGGATACATATTTGAATGTATTTAGAAAAATAAACAAATAGGGGTTCCGCGCACATTT
CCCCGAAAAGTGCCACCTGACG
Features (pLannotate 1.2.2; 22 found; start..end, strand, type, name):
     30..82      -  misc_feature   bom (fragment): basis of mobility region from pBR322
    237..616     +  enhancer       CMV enhancer: human cytomegalovirus immediate early enhancer
    617..820     +  promoter       CMV promoter: human cytomegalovirus (CMV) immediate early promoter
    816..849     +  LTR            5' LTR (truncated) (fragment): truncated 5' long terminal repeat (LTR) from HIV-1
    865..883     +  promoter       T7 promoter: promoter for bacteriophage T7 RNA polymerase
    927..950     +  CDS            3xFLAG (fragment): three tandem FLAG® epitope tags
    952..2037    +  CDS            MAP2K4 (fragment): MP2K4_HUMAN - Also known as JNKK1, MEK4, MKK4, PRKMK4, SEK1, SERK1, SKK1. Experimental evidence at protein level: Swiss-Prot protein existence level 1. Dual specificity protein kinase which acts as an essential component of the MAP kinase signal transduction pathway. Essential component of the stress-activated protein kinase/c-Jun N-terminal kinase (SAP/JNK) signaling pathway. With MAP2K7/MKK7, is the one of the only known kinase to directly activate the stress-activated protein kinase/c-Jun N-terminal kinases MAPK8/JNK1, MAPK9/JNK2 and MAPK10/JNK3. MAP2K4/MKK4 and MAP2K7/MKK7 both activate th
   2075..2093    -  promoter       SP6 promoter: promoter for bacteriophage SP6 RNA polymerase
   2119..2343    +  polyA_signal   bGH poly(A) signal: bovine growth hormone polyadenylation signal
   2347..2368    +  promoter       SV40 promoter (fragment): SV40 enhancer and early promoter
   2389..2817    +  rep_origin     f1 ori (sequence partly withheld): f1 bacteriophage origin of replication; arrow indicates direction of (+) strand synthesis
   2831..3160    +  promoter       SV40 promoter: SV40 enhancer and early promoter
   3227..4018    +  CDS            neo: KKA2_KLEPN - Also known as kan, nptII. Experimental evidence at protein level: Swiss-Prot protein existence level 1. Resistance to kanamycin, neomycin, paromomycin, ribostamycin, butirosin and gentamicin B. From Klebsiella pneumoniae.
   4042..4200    +  CDS            ble (fragment): BLE_KLEPN - Experimental evidence at protein level: Swiss-Prot protein existence level 1. Binding protein with a strong affinity to the bleomycin family of antibiotics. Binds to CL990; an antimitotic-antibiotic compound. From Klebsiella pneumoniae.
   4195..4316    +  polyA_signal   SV40 poly(A) signal: SV40 polyadenylation signal
   4389..4405    -  protein_bind   lac operator: The lac repressor binds to the lac operator to inhibit transcription in E. coli. This inhibition can be relieved by adding lactose or isopropyl-β-D-thiogalactopyranoside (IPTG). lac repressor encoded by lacI
   4413..4443    -  promoter       lac promoter: promoter for the E. coli lac operon
   4458..4479    -  protein_bind   CAP binding site: CAP binding activates transcription in the presence of cAMP. E. coli catabolite activator protein
   4492..4584    -  CDS            lacI (fragment): lac repressor; lacI; The lac repressor binds to the lac operator to inhibit transcription in E. coli. This inhibition can be relieved by adding lactose or isopropyl-β-D-thiogalactopyranoside (IPTG).
   4767..5355    -  rep_origin     ori: high-copy-number ColE1/pMB1/pBR322/pUC origin of replication
   5526..6386    -  CDS            AmpR: β-lactamase; bla; confers resistance to ampicillin, carbenicillin, and related antibiotics
   6387..6491    -  promoter       AmpR promoter: bla
