[The description below was written by a language model from this plasmid's Addgene catalogue record and pLannotate feature annotations shown in this document.]
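Description:
pCDNA3 Flag MKK4 is a mammalian expression plasmid built on the pcDNA3 backbone that drives production of human MKK4 (MAP2K4, also called JNKK1 or SEK1) carrying an N-terminal Flag epitope. The sequenced plasmid is about 6.5 kb. It is propagated in E. coli through a high-copy ColE1/pUC-type origin with ampicillin selection from the β-lactamase gene, and it also carries an f1 origin that permits single-stranded DNA production. For mammalian cells, a separate cassette consisting of the SV40 enhancer/early promoter, the neomycin phosphotransferase gene and an SV40 polyadenylation signal allows G418 selection of stable transfectants.

The expression unit consists of the human CMV immediate-early enhancer and promoter, the Flag–MKK4 coding sequence inserted between BamHI and XbaI sites, and the bovine growth hormone polyadenylation signal. T7 and SP6 phage promoters flank the insert in opposing orientations, serving as sequencing primer sites and potentially for in vitro transcription. The annotation software labels the short tag region as a fragment of 3xFLAG, which fits a single Flag epitope. It marks the MAP2K4 coding region as partial, in line with the depositor's note that the open reading frame begins at amino acid 15, which the depositing lab says does not affect function. Small annotated fragments such as the HIV-1 LTR, ble and lacI pieces are most likely backbone remnants or similarity matches rather than functional elements.

MKK4 is a dual-specificity kinase that directly activates the JNK stress-activated MAP kinases. The construct suits transient or stable overexpression of epitope-tagged MKK4, with detection or immunoprecipitation through the Flag tag, for studying MAP kinase signalling pathways.
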