Addgene plasmid #14615: pCDNA3 Flag MKK4
Depositing lab: Roger Davis. Depositing organization: University of Massachusetts, Worcester. Publication: Independent human MAP-kinase signal transduction pathways defined by MEK and MKK isoforms. Derijard B, Raingeaud J, Barrett T, Wu IH, Han J, Ulevitch RJ, Davis RJ. Science. 1995 Feb 3. 267(5198):682-5. 10.1126/science.7839144 PubMed 7839144.
Backbone
  Vector backbone: pcDNA3
  Backbone manufacturer: invitrogen
  Backbone size w/o insert (bp): 5446
  Vector type: Mammalian Expression
  Selectable markers: Neomycin (select with G418)
Growth in bacteria
  Bacterial resistance: Ampicillin, 100 μg/mL
  Growth temperature: 37°C
  Growth strain: DH5alpha
  Copy number: High Copy
Gene/Insert
  Gene/Insert name: MKK4
  Species: H. sapiens (human)
  Insert size (bp): 1151
  GenBank ID: L36870
  Entrez Gene: MAP2K4 (a.k.a. JNKK, JNKK1, MAPKK4, MEK4, MKK4, PRKMK4, SAPKK-1, SAPKK1, SEK1, SERK1, SKK1)
  Tag / fusion protein: Flag (N terminal on insert)
  Cloning method: Restriction Enzyme; 5′ cloning site Bam HI (not destroyed); 3′ cloning site Xba I (not destroyed)
  Sequencing primers: 5′ T7; 3′ SP6
Terms and licenses: Academic/Nonprofit Terms; Industry Terms: Not Available to Industry
Depositor comments: ORF starts at aa15. Depositing lab says this does not affect plasmid function.
How to cite: pCDNA3 Flag MKK4 was a gift from Roger Davis (Addgene plasmid # 14615 ; http://n2t.net/addgene:14615 ; RRID:Addgene_14615)
