>Addgene plasmid #14615 | pCDNA3 Flag MKK4 | addgene partial sequence | sequence record 21806 | 14615 with CMV-F
AGCAGAGCTCTCTGGCTAACTAGAGAACCCACTGCTTACTGGCTTATCGAAATTAATACGACTCACTATA
GGGAGACCCAAGCTTGGTACCGAGCTCGGATCCGGCAGCCAACATGGACTATAAGGACGATGACGACAAA
CAGGGTAAACGCAAAGCACTGAAGTTGAATTTTGCAAATCCACCTTTCAAATCTACAGCAAGGTTTACTC
TGAATCCCAATCCTACAGGAGTTCAAAACCCACACATAGAGAGACTGAGAACACACAGCATTGAGTCATC
AGGAAAACTGAAGATCTCCCCTGAACAACACTGGGATTTCACTGCAGAGGACTTGAAAGACCTTGGAGAA
ATTGGACGAGGAGCTTATGGTTCTGTCAACAAAATGGTCCACAAACCAAGTGGGCAAATAATGGCAGTTA
AAAGAATTCGGTCAACAGTGGATGAAAAAGAACAAAAACAACTTCTTATGGATTTGGATGTAGTAATGCG
GAGTAGTGATTGCCCATACATTGTTCAGTTTTATGGTGCACTCTTCAGAGAGGGTGACTGTTGGATCTGT
ATGGAACTCATGTCTACCTCGTTTGATAAGTTTTACAAATATGTATATAGTGTATTAGATGATGTTATTC
CAGAAGAAATTTTAGGCAAAATCACTTTAGCAACTGTGAAAGCACTAAACCACTTAAAAGAAAACTTGAA
AATTATTCACAGAGATATCAAACCTTCCAATATTCTTCTGGACAGAAGTGGAAATATTAAGCTCTGTGAC
TTCGGCATCAGTGGACAGCTTGTGGACTCTATTGCCAAGACAAGAGATGCTGGCTGT
