>Addgene plasmid #14615 | pCDNA3 Flag MKK4 | addgene partial sequence | sequence record 21807 | 14615 with BGHrev
AATAAGGGCCCTCTAGAGTCTGATGTAGCAGCGATATCAATCGACATACATGGGAGAGCTGGGAGTAGCT
GGCATTTGATCCAGGATTTTACAAACATAGCATGCGACCTCAACGGCACGTTCTTCATACATCAAAATAA
AGGGATGTTTCAGAAGCTCTTTATACTTTGGCCTTTTGGATTCATCCTTCGTAAGGCACAAGTTGACAAA
GTTGATGAAACTCGGGGAGAATTCCCTTTCCTCAGAATTACTCAGCTGCGGAGGATCTCCTTTCACGACT
TGTGTTAGTTGATCAAATACACTATTCCACTTTGGATAAGGAAATCGGCCTGTGGCCAACTCATACAATG
TGATCCCCAAACTCCAGACATCAGAGCGGACATCATATCCTTGTCGTGATGCGCTTGGGTCTATTCTTTC
AGGTGCCATGTATGGCCTACAGCCAGCATCTCTTGTCTTGGCAATAGAGTCCACAAGCTGTCCACTGATG
CCGAAGTCACAGAGCTTAATATTTCCACTTCTGTCCAGAAGAATATTGGAAGGTTTGATATCTCTGTGAA
TAATTTTCAAGTTTTCTTTTAAGTGGTTTAGTGCTTTCACAGTTGCTAAAGTGATTTTGCCTAAAATTTC
TTCTGGAATAACATCATCTAATACACTATATACATATTTGTAAAACTTATCAAACGAGGTAGACATGAGT
TCCATACAGATCCAACAGTCACCCTCTCTGAAGAGTGCACCATAAAAC
